Addgene plasmid #14332: pAG306GPD-EYFP-ccdB
Purpose: (Empty Backbone)
Depositing lab: Susan Lindquist. Depositing organization: Whitehead Institute for Biomedical Research. Publication: A suite of Gateway cloning vectors for high-throughput genetic analysis in Saccharomyces cerevisiae. Alberti S, Gitler AD, Lindquist S. Yeast. 2007 Oct . 24(10):913-9. 10.1002/yea.1502 PubMed 17583893.
Backbone
  Vector backbone: pRS306
  Vector type: Yeast Expression ; Gateway Destination
  Selectable markers: URA3
Growth in bacteria
  Bacterial resistance: Chloramphenicol and Ampicillin, 25 & 100 μg/mL
  Growth temperature: 37°C
  Growth strain: ccdB Survival
  Growth instructions: DB3.1, ccdB Survival
  Copy number: Unknown
Gene/Insert
  Gene/Insert name: None
  Tag / fusion protein: EYFP (N terminal on backbone)
  Cloning method: Gateway Cloning
  Sequencing primers: 5′ EGFP-C
Terms and licenses: Academic/Nonprofit Terms; Industry Terms: Not Available to Industry
Depositor comments: Type of plasmid: integrating. This plasmid contains the Gateway technology from Invitrogen; Invitrogen requires purchasing of Gateway Clonase for carrying out the Gateway recombinational cloning reaction http://www.invitrogen.com Please note that the full plasmid sequence is provided as a reference only, and may not match the exact sequence of the plasmid.
How to cite: pAG306GPD-EYFP-ccdB was a gift from Susan Lindquist (Addgene plasmid # 14332 ; http://n2t.net/addgene:14332 ; RRID:Addgene_14332)
