[The description below was written by a language model from this plasmid's Addgene catalogue record and pLannotate feature annotations shown in this document.]
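Description:
pAG306GPD-EYFP-ccdB is an empty Gateway destination vector for constitutive expression of N-terminally EYFP-tagged proteins in Saccharomyces cerevisiae. It is built on the pRS306 backbone and is described as an integrating plasmid. Consistent with this, the feature table shows no yeast replication origin or centromere, so stable maintenance in yeast depends on insertion into the genome, with selection through the URA3 marker (which is also counterselectable with 5-FOA). In E. coli the plasmid replicates from a high-copy ColE1/pUC-type origin and carries AmpR. An f1 origin and remnants of the pBluescript-style lacZα/MCS region, with flanking T7 and T3 promoters, are also present.

The expression cassette consists of the strong constitutive GPD (TDH3/GAP) promoter, followed by the EYFP coding sequence, the Gateway cassette and the CYC1 transcription terminator. The Gateway cassette is bounded by attR1 and attR2 and contains a chloramphenicol resistance gene and the ccdB toxin gene. ccdB kills ordinary E. coli strains, so the unrecombined vector has to be propagated in a ccdB-tolerant strain, under both chloramphenicol and ampicillin selection. In an LR Clonase reaction with an entry clone, the gene of interest replaces the CmR–ccdB segment. This places it downstream of EYFP to give an EYFP fusion, provided the reading frame is maintained. Loss of ccdB allows recombinant plasmids to be recovered in standard strains.

The vector belongs to a suite of yeast Gateway plasmids designed for high-throughput genetic analysis, and it suits work such as localisation or expression studies of fluorescently tagged proteins from a stably integrated copy. The depositor notes that the full sequence is provided for reference only and may not match the plasmid exactly.
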