Features (pLannotate 1.2.2; 27 found; start..end, strand, type, name):
    137..184     +  misc_feature   bom (fragment): basis of mobility region from pBR322
    195..410     +  promoter       URA3 promoter: S. cerevisiae URA3
    411..1214    +  CDS            URA3: orotidine-5'-phosphate decarboxylase, required for uracil biosynthesis; S. cerevisiae URA3; yeast auxotrophic marker, counterselectable with 5-fluoroorotic acid (5-FOA)
   1293..1342    +  misc_feature   bom (fragment): basis of mobility region from pBR322
   1343..1798    -  rep_origin     f1 ori (sequence partly withheld): f1 bacteriophage origin of replication; arrow indicates direction of (+) strand synthesis
   1806..1963    -  CDS            lacZα (fragment): LacZα fragment of β-galactosidase; lacZ fragment
   1966..1984    +  promoter       T7 promoter: promoter for bacteriophage T7 RNA polymerase
   2009..2653    +  promoter       GAP promoter: S. cerevisiae TDH3; promoter for glyceraldehyde-3-phosphate dehydrogenase
   2659..2682    +  misc_feature   MCS (fragment): pBluescript multiple cloning site
   2688..3404    +  CDS            EYFP: EYFP is a basic (constitutively fluorescent) green/yellow fluorescent protein published in 1996, derived from Aequorea victoria. It is reported to be a very rapidly-maturing weak dimer with high acid sensitivity.
   3429..3553    +  protein_bind   attR1: mutant version of attR; recombination site for the Gateway® LR reaction LR Clonase™
   3578..3608    +  promoter       lac UV5 promoter: E. coli lac promoter with an "up" mutation
   3632..3661    +  promoter       cat promoter (fragment): promoter of the E. coli cat gene encoding chloramphenicol acetyltransferase
   3662..4321    +  CDS            CmR: chloramphenicol acetyltransferase; cat; confers resistance to chloramphenicol
   4503..4661    +  CDS            ccdA (fragment): CCDA_ECO57 - Also known as H, letA. Experimental evidence at protein level: Swiss-Prot protein existence level 1. Antitoxin component of a type II toxin-antitoxin (TA) system which inhibits the post-segregational killing (PSK) of plasmid-free cells, also referred to as a plasmid addiction system. Binds to and blocks the activity of CcdB; will also remove bound CcdB protein from the CcdB-GyrA complex by forming a CcdA-CcdB complex, a process termed rejuvenation. Functions as a transcriptional corepressor for the ccdAB operon, repression also requires CcdB (By similarity). From Escherichia coli
   4666..4968    +  CDS            ccdB: CCDB_ECOLI - Also known as G, letB, letD. Experimental evidence at protein level: Swiss-Prot protein existence level 1. Toxic component of a type II toxin-antitoxin (TA) system, functioning in plasmid maintainence. Responsible for the post- segregational killing (PSK) of plasmid-free cells, also referred to as a plasmid addiction system. Half-life of over 2 hours. Cell killing by CcdB is accompanied by filamentation, defects in chromosome and plasmid segregation, defects in cell division, formation of anucleate cells, decreased DNA synthesis and plasmid loss. Interferes with the activity of DN
   5012..5136    -  protein_bind   attR2: mutant version of attR; recombination site for the Gateway® LR reaction LR Clonase™
   5143..5390    +  terminator     CYC1 terminator: S. cerevisiae CYC1; transcription terminator for CYC1
   5413..5431    -  promoter       T3 promoter: promoter for bacteriophage T3 RNA polymerase
   5476..5492    -  protein_bind   lac operator: The lac repressor binds to the lac operator to inhibit transcription in E. coli. This inhibition can be relieved by adding lactose or isopropyl-β-D-thiogalactopyranoside (IPTG). lac repressor encoded by lacI
   5500..5530    -  promoter       lac promoter: promoter for the E. coli lac operon
   5545..5566    -  protein_bind   CAP binding site: CAP binding activates transcription in the presence of cAMP. E. coli catabolite activator protein
   5579..5671    -  CDS            lacI (fragment): lac repressor; lacI; The lac repressor binds to the lac operator to inhibit transcription in E. coli. This inhibition can be relieved by adding lactose or isopropyl-β-D-thiogalactopyranoside (IPTG).
   5854..6442    -  rep_origin     ori: high-copy-number ColE1/pMB1/pBR322/pUC origin of replication
   6613..7473    -  CDS            AmpR: β-lactamase; bla; confers resistance to ampicillin, carbenicillin, and related antibiotics
   7474..7578    -  promoter       AmpR promoter: bla
   7673..35      +  CDS            rop (fragment) (across the origin): Rop protein, which maintains plasmids at low copy number; rop
>Addgene plasmid #14332 | pAG306GPD-EYFP-ccdB | depositor full sequence | sequence record 7995 | Author sequence
TCGCGCGTTTCGGTGATGACGGTGAAAACCTCTGACACATGCAGCTCCCGGAGACGGTCACAGCTTGTCT
GTAAGCGGATGCCGGGAGCAGACAAGCCCGTCAGGGCGCGTCAGCGGGTGTTGGCGGGTGTCGGGGCTGG
CTTAACTATGCGGCATCAGAGCAGATTGTACTGAGAGTGCACCACGCTTTTCAATTCAATTCATCATTTT
TTTTTTATTCTTTTTTTTGATTTCGGTTTCTTTGAAATTTTTTTGATTCGGTAATCTCCGAACAGAAGGA
AGAACGAAGGAAGGAGCACAGACTTAGATTGGTATATATACGCATATGTAGTGTTGAAGAAACATGAAAT
TGCCCAGTATTCTTAACCCAACTGCACAGAACAAAAACCTGCAGGAAACGAAGATAAATCATGTCGAAAG
CTACATATAAGGAACGTGCTGCTACTCATCCTAGTCCTGTTGCTGCCAAGCTATTTAATATCATGCACGA
AAAGCAAACAAACTTGTGTGCTTCATTGGATGTTCGTACCACCAAGGAATTACTGGAGTTAGTTGAAGCA
TTAGGTCCCAAAATTTGTTTACTAAAAACACATGTGGATATCTTGACTGATTTTTCCATGGAGGGCACAG
TTAAGCCGCTAAAGGCATTATCCGCCAAGTACAATTTTTTACTCTTCGAAGACAGAAAATTTGCTGACAT
TGGTAATACAGTCAAATTGCAGTACTCTGCGGGTGTATACAGAATAGCAGAATGGGCAGACATTACGAAT
GCACACGGTGTGGTGGGCCCAGGTATTGTTAGCGGTTTGAAGCAGGCGGCAGAAGAAGTAACAAAGGAAC
CTAGAGGCCTTTTGATGTTAGCAGAATTGTCATGCAAGGGCTCCCTATCTACTGGAGAATATACTAAGGG
TACTGTTGACATTGCGAAGAGCGACAAAGATTTTGTTATCGGCTTTATTGCTCAAAGAGACATGGGTGGA
AGAGATGAAGGTTACGATTGGTTGATTATGACACCCGGTGTGGGTTTAGATGACAAGGGAGACGCATTGG
GTCAACAGTATAGAACCGTGGATGATGTGGTCTCTACAGGATCTGACATTATTATTGTTGGAAGAGGACT
ATTTGCAAAGGGAAGGGATGCTAAGGTAGAGGGTGAACGTTACAGAAAAGCAGGCTGGGAAGCATATTTG
AGAAGATGCGGCCAGCAAAACTAAAAAACTGTATTATAAGTAAATGCATGTATACTAAACTCACAAATTA
GAGCTTCAATTTAATTATATCAGTTATTACCCTGCGGTGTGAAATACCGCACAGATGCGTAAGGAGAAAA
TACCGCATCAGGAAATTGTAAACGTTAATATTTTGTTAAAATTCGCGTTAAATTTTTGTTAAATCAGCTC
ATTTTTTAACCAATAGGCCGAAATCGGCAAAATCCCTTATAAATCAAAAGAATAGACCGAGATAGGGT
[37 nt withheld, positions 1469-1505]
AAAGAACGTGGACTCCAACGTCAAAGG
[49 nt withheld, positions 1533-1581]
T
[91 nt withheld, positions 1583-1673]
G
[124 nt withheld, positions 1675-1798]
CGCGCCATTCGCCATTCAGGCTGCGCAACTGTTGGGAAGGGCGATCGGTGCGGGCCTCTTCGCTATTACG
CCAGCTGGCGAAGGGGGGATGTGCTGCAAGGCGATTAAGTTGGGTAACGCCAGGGTTTTCCCAGTCACGA
CGTTGTAAAACGACGGCCAGTGAATTGTAATACGACTCACTATAGGGCGAATTGGAGCTCTTCGAGTTTA
TCATTATCAATACTCGCCATTTCAAAGAATACGTAAATAATTAATAGTAGTGATTTTCCTAACTTTATTT
AGTCAAAAAATTAGCCTTTTAATTCTGCTGTAACCCGTACATGCCCAAAATAGGGGGCGGGTTACACAGA
ATATATAACACCGAAGGTGCCTGGGTGAACAGGTTTATTCCTGGCATCCACTAAATATAATGGAGCCCGC
TTTTTAAGCTGGCATCCAGAAAAAAAAAGAATCCCAGCACCAAAATATTGTTTTCTTCACCAACCATCAG
TTCATAGGTCCATTCTCTTAGCGCAACTACAGAGAACAGGGGCACAAACAGGCAAAAAACGGGCACAACC
TCAATGGAGTGATGCAACCTGCCTGGAGTAAATGATGACACAAGGCAATTGACCCACGCATGTATCTATC
TCATTTTCTTACACCTTCTATTACCTTCTGCTCTCTCTGATTTGGAAAAAGCTGAAAAAAAAGGTTGAAA
CCAGTTCCCTGAAATTATTCCCCTACTTGACTAATAAGTATATAAAGACGGTAGGTATTGATTGTAATTC
TGTAAATCTATTTCTTAAACTTCTTAAATTCTACTTTTATAGTTAGTCTTTTTTTTAGTTTTAAAACACC
AGAACTTAGTTTCGACGGATTCTAGAACTAGTGGATCCCCCGGGACAAAATGGTGAGCAAGGGCGAGGAG
CTGTTCACCGGGGTGGTGCCCATCCTGGTCGAGCTGGACGGCGACGTAAACGGCCACAAGTTCAGCGTGT
CCGGCGAGGGCGAGGGCGATGCCACCTACGGCAAGCTGACCCTGAAGTTCATCTGCACCACCGGCAAGCT
GCCCGTGCCCTGGCCCACCCTCGTGACCACCTTCGGCTACGGCCTGCAGTGCTTCGCCCGCTACCCCGAC
CACATGAAGCAGCACGACTTCTTCAAGTCCGCCATGCCCGAAGGCTACGTCCAGGAGCGCACCATCTTCT
TCAAGGACGACGGCAACTACAAGACCCGCGCCGAGGTGAAGTTCGAGGGCGACACCCTGGTGAACCGCAT
CGAGCTGAAGGGCATCGACTTCAAGGAGGACGGCAACATCCTGGGGCACAAGCTGGAGTACAACTACAAC
AGCCACAACGTCTATATCATGGCCGACAAGCAGAAGAACGGCATCAAGGTGAACTTCAAGATCCGCCACA
ACATCGAGGACGGCAGCGTGCAGCTCGCCGACCACTACCAGCAGAACACCCCCATCGGCGACGGCCCCGT
GCTGCTGCCCGACAACCACTACCTGAGCTACCAGTCCGCCCTGAGCAAAGACCCCAACGAGAAGCGCGAT
CACATGGTCCTGCTGGAGTTCGTGACCGCCGCCGGGATCACTCTCGGCATGGACGAGCTGTACAAGGGTG
GACCAGGTGGTGGACATCAAACAAGTTTGTACAAAAAAGCTGAACGAGAAACGTAAAATGATATAAATAT
CAATATATTAAATTAGATTTTGCATAAAAAACAGACTACATAATACTGTAAAACACAACATATCCAGTCA
CTATGGCGGCCGCATTAGGCACCCCAGGCTTTACACTTTATGCTTCCGGCTCGTATAATGTGTGGATTTT
GAGTTAGGATCCGTCGAGATTTTCAGGAGCTAAGGAAGCTAAAATGGAGAAAAAAATCACTGGATATACC
ACCGTTGATATATCCCAATGGCATCGTAAAGAACATTTTGAGGCATTTCAGTCAGTTGCTCAATGTACCT
ATAACCAGACCGTTCAGCTGGATATTACGGCCTTTTTAAAGACCGTAAAGAAAAATAAGCACAAGTTTTA
TCCGGCCTTTATTCACATTCTTGCCCGCCTGATGAATGCTCATCCGGAATTCCGTATGGCAATGAAAGAC
GGTGAGCTGGTGATATGGGATAGTGTTCACCCTTGTTACACCGTTTTCCATGAGCAAACTGAAACGTTTT
CATCGCTCTGGAGTGAATACCACGACGATTTCCGGCAGTTTCTACACATATATTCGCAAGATGTGGCGTG
TTACGGTGAAAACCTGGCCTATTTCCCTAAAGGGTTTATTGAGAATATGTTTTTCGTCTCAGCCAATCCC
TGGGTGAGTTTCACCAGTTTTGATTTAAACGTGGCCAATATGGACAACTTCTTCGCCCCCGTTTTCACCA
TGGGCAAATATTATACGCAAGGCGACAAGGTGCTGATGCCGCTGGCGATTCAGGTTCATCATGCCGTCTG
TGATGGCTTCCATGTCGGCAGAATGCTTAATGAATTACAACAGTACTGCGATGAGTGGCAGGGCGGGGCG
TAAACGCCGCGTGGATCCGGCTTACTAAAAGCCAGATAACAGTATGCGTATTTGCGCGCTGATTTTTGCG
GTATAAGAATATATACTGATATGTATACCCGAAGTATGTCAAAAAGAGGTATGCTATGAAGCAGCGTATT
ACAGTGACAGTTGACAGCGACAGCTATCAGTTGCTCAAGGCATATATGATGTCAATATCTCCGGTCTGGT
AAGCACAACCATGCAGAATGAAGCCCGTCGTCTGCGTGCCGAACGCTGGAAAGCGGAAAATCAGGAAGGG
ATGGCTGAGGTCGCCCGGTTTATTGAAATGAACGGCTCTTTTGCTGACGAGAACAGGGGCTGGTGAAATG
CAGTTTAAGGTTTACACCTATAAAAGAGAGAGCCGTTATCGTCTGTTTGTGGATGTACAGAGTGATATTA
TTGACACGCCCGGGCGACGGATGGTGATCCCCCTGGCCAGTGCACGTCTGCTGTCAGATAAAGTCTCCCG
TGAACTTTACCCGGTGGTGCATATCGGGGATGAAAGCTGGCGCATGATGACCACCGATATGGCCAGTGTG
CCGGTCTCCGTTATCGGGGAAGAAGTGGCTGATCTCAGCCACCGCGAAAATGACATCAAAAACGCCATTA
ACCTGATGTTCTGGGGAATATAAATGTCAGGCTCCCTTATACACAGCCAGTCTGCAGGTCGACCATAGTG
ACTGGATATGTTGTGTTTTACAGTATTATGTAGTCTGTTTTTTATGCAAAATCTAATTTAATATATTGAT
ATTTATATCATTTTACGTTTCTCGTTCAGCTTTCTTGTACAAAGTGGTTCGATGTCATGTAATTAGTTAT
GTCACGCTTACATTCACGCCCTCCCCCCACATCCGCTCTAACCGAAAAGGAAGGAGTTAGACAACCTGAA
GTCTAGGTCCCTATTTATTTTTTTATAGTTATGTTAGTATTAAGAACGTTATTTATATTTCAAATTTTTC
TTTTTTTTCTGTACAGACGCGTGTACGCATGTAACATTATACTGAAAACCTTGCTTGAGAAGGTTTTGGG
ACGCTCGAAGGCTTTAATTTGCGGCCGGTACCCAGCTTTTGTTCCCTTTAGTGAGGGTTAATTCCGAGCT
TGGCGTAATCATGGTCATAGCTGTTTCCTGTGTGAAATTGTTATCCGCTCACAATTCCACACAACATAGG
AGCCGGAAGCATAAAGTGTAAAGCCTGGGGTGCCTAATGAGTGAGGTAACTCACATTAATTGCGTTGCGC
TCACTGCCCGCTTTCCAGTCGGGAAACCTGTCGTGCCAGCTGCATTAATGAATCGGCCAACGCGCGGGGA
GAGGCGGTTTGCGTATTGGGCGCTCTTCCGCTTCCTCGCTCACTGACTCGCTGCGCTCGGTCGTTCGGCT
GCGGCGAGCGGTATCAGCTCACTCAAAGGCGGTAATACGGTTATCCACAGAATCAGGGGATAACGCAGGA
AAGAACATGTGAGCAAAAGGCCAGCAAAAGGCCAGGAACCGTAAAAAGGCCGCGTTGCTGGCGTTTTTCC
ATAGGCTCGGCCCCCCTGACGAGCATCACAAAAATCGACGCTCAAGTCAGAGGTGGCGAAACCCGACAGG
ACTATAAAGATACCAGGCGTTCCCCCCTGGAAGCTCCCTCGTGCGCTCTCCTGTTCCGACCCTGCCGCTT
ACCGGATACCTGTCCGCCTTTCTCCCTTCGGGAAGCGTGGCGCTTTCTCAATGCTCACGCTGTAGGTATC
TCAGTTCGGTGTAGGTCGTTCGCTCCAAGCTGGGCTGTGTGCACGAACCCCCCGTTCAGCCCGACCGCTG
CGCCTTATCCGGTAACTATCGTCTTGAGTCCAACCCGGTAAGACACGACTTATCGCCACTGGCAGCAGCC
ACTGGTAACAGGATTAGCAGAGCGAGGTATGTAGGCGGTGCTACAGAGTTCTTGAAGTGGTGGCCTAACT
ACGGCTACACTAGAAGGACAGTATTTGGTATCTGCGCTCTGCTGAAGCCAGTTACCTTCGGAAAAAGAGT
TGGTAGCTCTTGATCCGGCAAACAAACCACCGCTGGTAGCGGTGGTTTTTTTGTTTGCAAGCAGCAGATT
ACGCGCAGAAAAAAAGGATCTCAAGAAGATCCTTTGATCTTTTCTACGGGGTCTGACGCTCAGTGGAACG
AAAACTCACGTTAAGGGATTTTGGTCATGAGATTATCAAAAAGGATCTTCACCTAGATCCTTTTAAATTA
AAAATGAAGTTTTAAATCAATCTAAAGTATATATGAGTAAACTTGGTCTGACAGTTACCAATGCTTAATC
AGTGAGGCACCTATCTCAGCGATCTGTCTATTTCGTTCATCCATAGTTGCCTGACTGCCCGTCGTGTAGA
TAACTACGATACGGGAGGGCTTACCATCTGGCCCCAGTGCTGCAATGATACCGCGAGACCCACGCTCACC
GGCTCCAGATTTATCAGCAATAAACCAGCCAGCCGGAAGGGCCGAGCGCAGAAGTGGTCCTGCAACTTTA
TCCGCCTCCATCCAGTCTATTAATTGTTGCCGGGAAGCTAGAGTAAGTAGTTCGCCAGTTAATAGTTTGC
GCAACGTTGTTGCCATTGCTACAGGCATCGTGGTGTCACGCTCGTCGTTTGGTATGGCTTCATTCAGCTC
CGGTTCCCAACGATCAAGGCGAGTTACATGATCCCCCATGTTGTGAAAAAAAGCGGTTAGCTCCTTCGGT
CCTCCGATCGTTGTCAGAAGTAAGTTGGCCGCAGTGTTATCACTCATGGTTATGGCAGCACTGCATAATT
CTCTTACTGTCATGCCATCCGTAAGATGCTTTTCTGTGACTGGTGAGTACTCAACCAAGTCATTCTGAGA
ATAGTGTATGCGGCGACCGAGTTGCTCTTGCCCGGCGTCAATACGGGATAATACCGCGCCACATAGCAGA
ACTTTAAAAGTGCTCATCATTGGAAAACGTTCTTCGGGGCGAAAACTCTCAAGGATCTTACCGCTGTTGA
GATCCAGTTCGATGTAACCCACTCGTGCACCCAACTGATCTTCAGCATCTTTTACTTTCACCAGCGTTTC
TGGGTGAGCAAAAACAGGAAGGCAAAATGCCGCAAAAAAGGGAATAAGGGCGACACGGAAATGTTGAATA
CTCATACTCTTCCTTTTTCAATATTATTGAAGCATTTATCAGGGTTATTGTCTCATGAGCGGATACATAT
TTGAATGTATTTAGAAAAATAAACAAATAGGGGTTCCGCGCACATTTCCCCGAAAAGTGCCACCTGACGT
CTAAGAAACCATTATTATCATGACATTAACCTATAAAAATAGGCGTATCACGAGGCCCTTTCGTC
