>Addgene plasmid #14332 | pAG306GPD-EYFP-ccdB | addgene partial sequence | sequence record 20896 | 14332 with pRS_marker
TTCATTCATCATTTTTTTTTTATTCTTTTTTTTGATTTCGGTTTCCTTGAAATTTTTTTGATTCGGTAAT
CTCCGAACAGAAGGAAGAACGAAGGAAGGAGCACAGACTTAGATTGGTATATATACGCATATGTAGTGTT
GAAGAAACATGAAATTGCCCAGTATTCTTAACCCAACTGCACAGAACAAAAACCTGCAGGAAACGAAGAT
AAATCATGTCGAAAGCTACATATAAGGAACGTGCTGCTACTCATCCTAGTCCTGTTGCTGCCAAGCTATT
TAATATCATGCACGAAAAGCAAACAAACTTGTGTGCTTCATTGGATGTTCGTACCACCAAGGAATTACTG
GAGTTAGTTGAAGCATTAGGTCCCAAAATTTGTTTACTAAAAACACATGTGGATATCTTGACTGATTTTT
CCATGGAGGGCACAGTTAAGCCGCTAAAGGCATTATCCGCCAAGTACAATTTTTTACTCTTCGAAGACAG
AAAATTTGCTGACATTGGTAATACAGTCAAATTGCAGTACTCTGCGGGTGTATACAGAATAGCAGAATGG
GCAGACATTACGAATGCACACGGTGTGGTGGGCCCAGGTATTGTTAGCGGTTTGAAGCAGGCGGCAGAAG
AAGTAACAAAGGAACCTAGAGGCCTTTTGATGTTAGCAGAATTGTCATGCAAGGGCTCCCTATCTACTGG
A
