>Addgene plasmid #14332 | pAG306GPD-EYFP-ccdB | addgene partial sequence | sequence record 20897 | 14332 with EXFP-R
TAGCCTTCGGGCATGGCGGACTTGAAGAAGTCGTGCTGCTTCATGTGGTCGGGGTAGCGGGCGAAGCACT
GCAGGCCGTAGCCGAAGGTGGTCACGAGGGTGGGCCAGGGCACGGGCAGCTTGCCGGTGGTGCAGATGAA
CTTCAGGGTCAGCTTGCCGTAGGTGGCATCGCCCTCGCCCTCGCCGGACACGCTGAACTTGTGGCCGTTT
ACGTCGCCGTCCAGCTCGACCAGGATGGGCACCACCCCGGTGAACAGCTCCTCGCCCTTGCTCACCATTT
TGTCCCGGGGGATCCACTAGTTCTAGAATCCGTCGAAACTAAGTTCTGGTGTTTTAAAACTAAAAAAAAG
ACTAACTATAAAAGTAGAATTTAAGAAGTTTAAGAAATAGATTTACAGAATTACAATCAATACCTACCGT
CTTTATATACTTATTAGTCAAGTAGGGGAATAATTTCAGGGAACTGGTTTCAACCTTTTTTTTCAGCTTT
TTCCAAATCAGAGAGAGCAGAAGGTAATAGAAGGTGTAAGAAAATGAGATAGATACATGCGTGGGTCAAT
TGCCTTGTGTCATCATTTACTCCAGGCAGGTTGCATCACTCCATTGAGGTTGTGCCCGTTTTTTGCCTGT
TTGTGCCCCTGTTCT
